Addgene plasmid #35455: pRSII316
Purpose: (Empty Backbone)
Depositing lab: Steven Haase. Depositing organization: Duke University. Publication: New and Redesigned pRS Plasmid Shuttle Vectors for Genetic Manipulation of Saccharomycescerevisiae. Chee MK, Haase SB. G3 (Bethesda). 2012 May;2(5):515-26. Epub 2012 May 1. 10.1534/g3.111.001917 PubMed 22670222.
Backbone
  Vector backbone: pRS31x
  Backbone manufacturer: Stratagene
  Backbone size (bp): 4880
  Vector type: Yeast centromere vector
  Promoter: None
  Selectable markers: URA3
Growth in bacteria
  Bacterial resistance: Ampicillin, 100 μg/mL
  Growth temperature: 37°C
  Growth strain: DH5alpha
  Copy number: High Copy
Gene/Insert
  Cloning method: Restriction Enzyme
  Sequencing primers: 5′ M13 Forward, T7; 3′ M13 Reverse
Resource information
  A portion of this plasmid was derived from a plasmid made by: Daniel J. Lew, Duke University Medical Center
Terms and licenses: Academic/Nonprofit Terms; Industry Terms: Not Available to Industry
Depositor comments: URA3 has been modified to remove ApaI and PstI sites without altering the amino acid sequence of the Ura3 protein.
How to cite: pRSII316 was a gift from Steven Haase (Addgene plasmid # 35455 ; http://n2t.net/addgene:35455 ; RRID:Addgene_35455)
