[The description below was written by a language model from this plasmid's Addgene catalogue record and pLannotate feature annotations shown in this document.]
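Description:
pRSII316 is an empty yeast centromere shuttle vector of 4,880 bp, a redesigned member of the pRS31x series used for genetic manipulation of Saccharomyces cerevisiae. It carries no insert and no yeast expression promoter, so any gene cloned into it must bring its own regulatory sequences. In E. coli it replicates from a high-copy ColE1/pUC-type origin and is selected with ampicillin through the β-lactamase gene (AmpR) and its native promoter. In yeast, a CEN/ARS element (the CEN6 centromere fused to an autonomously replicating sequence) provides replication and stable mitotic segregation at low copy number.

Yeast selection relies on URA3, expressed from its own promoter. It complements uracil auxotrophy and can be counterselected with 5-fluoroorotic acid, which makes the plasmid suitable for plasmid-shuffle and plasmid-loss experiments. According to the depositor, this URA3 allele was silently recoded to remove ApaI and PstI sites without changing the Ura3 protein sequence, presumably so that these sites can be used more freely for cloning.

The cloning region is the pBluescript polylinker, flanked by opposing T7 and T3 phage promoters. It lies within a lacZα fragment downstream of the lac promoter, lac operator and CAP binding site, an arrangement normally used for blue/white screening of recombinants. M13 forward, M13 reverse and T7 primers read across inserts. An f1 origin allows rescue of single-stranded DNA with helper phage. The short bom, rop and lacI fragments in the annotation are non-functional remnants of the ancestral backbone. The vector is typically used for restriction-based cloning of yeast genes for complementation or near-physiological, low-copy expression.
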