Features (pLannotate 1.2.2; 18 found; start..end, strand, type, name):
    137..186     +  misc_feature   bom (fragment): basis of mobility region from pBR322
    194..409     +  promoter       URA3 promoter: S. cerevisiae URA3
    410..1213    +  CDS            URA3: orotidine-5'-phosphate decarboxylase, required for uracil biosynthesis; S. cerevisiae URA3; yeast auxotrophic marker, counterselectable with 5-fluoroorotic acid (5-FOA)
   1292..1341    +  misc_feature   bom (fragment): basis of mobility region from pBR322
   1369..1797    -  rep_origin     f1 ori (sequence partly withheld): f1 bacteriophage origin of replication; arrow indicates direction of (+) strand synthesis
   1801..1958    -  CDS            lacZα (fragment): LacZα fragment of β-galactosidase; lacZ fragment
   1961..1979    +  promoter       T7 promoter: promoter for bacteriophage T7 RNA polymerase
   1988..2095    +  misc_feature   MCS: pBluescript multiple cloning site
   2107..2125    -  promoter       T3 promoter: promoter for bacteriophage T3 RNA polymerase
   2170..2186    -  protein_bind   lac operator: The lac repressor binds to the lac operator to inhibit transcription in E. coli. This inhibition can be relieved by adding lactose or isopropyl-β-D-thiogalactopyranoside (IPTG). lac repressor encoded by lacI
   2194..2224    -  promoter       lac promoter: promoter for the E. coli lac operon
   2239..2260    -  protein_bind   CAP binding site: CAP binding activates transcription in the presence of cAMP. E. coli catabolite activator protein
   2273..2365    -  CDS            lacI (fragment): lac repressor; lacI; The lac repressor binds to the lac operator to inhibit transcription in E. coli. This inhibition can be relieved by adding lactose or isopropyl-β-D-thiogalactopyranoside (IPTG).
   2548..3136    -  rep_origin     ori: high-copy-number ColE1/pMB1/pBR322/pUC origin of replication
   3307..4167    -  CDS            AmpR: β-lactamase; bla; confers resistance to ampicillin, carbenicillin, and related antibiotics
   4168..4272    -  promoter       AmpR promoter: bla
   4309..4812    +  misc_feature   CEN/ARS: S. cerevisiae CEN6 centromere fused to an autonomously replicating sequence
   4880..35      +  CDS            rop (fragment) (across the origin): Rop protein, which maintains plasmids at low copy number; rop
>Addgene plasmid #35455 | pRSII316 | depositor full sequence | sequence record 49265 | pRSII316 sequence 4880 bps
TCGCGCGTTTCGGTGATGACGGTGAAAACCTCTGACACATGCAGCTCCCGGAGACGGTCACAGCTTGTCT
GTAAGCGGATGCCGGGAGCAGACAAGCCCGTCAGGGCGCGTCAGCGGGTGTTGGCGGGTGTCGGGGCTGG
CTTAACTATGCGGCATCAGAGCAGATTGTACTGAGAGTGCACCATACCACCTTTTCAATTCATCATTTTT
TTTTTATTCTTTTTTTTGATTTCGGTTTCCTTGAAATTTTTTTGATTCGGTAATCTCCGAACAGAAGGAA
GAACGAAGGAAGGAGCACAGACTTAGATTGGTATATATACGCATATGTAGTGTTGAAGAAACATGAAATT
GCCCAGTATTCTTAACCCAACTGCACAGAACAAAAACATGCAGGAAACGAAGATAAATCATGTCGAAAGC
TACATATAAGGAACGTGCTGCTACTCATCCTAGTCCTGTTGCTGCCAAGCTATTTAATATCATGCACGAA
AAGCAAACAAACTTGTGTGCTTCATTGGATGTTCGTACCACCAAGGAATTACTGGAGTTAGTTGAAGCAT
TAGGTCCCAAAATTTGTTTACTAAAAACACATGTGGATATCTTGACTGATTTTTCCATGGAGGGCACAGT
TAAGCCGCTAAAGGCATTATCCGCCAAGTACAATTTTTTACTCTTCGAAGACAGAAAATTTGCTGACATT
GGTAATACAGTCAAATTGCAGTACTCTGCGGGTGTATACAGAATAGCAGAATGGGCAGACATTACGAATG
CACACGGTGTGGTGGGACCAGGTATTGTTAGCGGTTTGAAGCAGGCGGCAGAAGAAGTAACAAAGGAACC
TAGAGGCCTTTTGATGTTAGCAGAATTGTCATGCAAGGGCTCCCTATCTACTGGAGAATATACTAAGGGT
ACTGTTGACATTGCGAAGAGCGACAAAGATTTTGTTATCGGCTTTATTGCTCAAAGAGACATGGGTGGAA
GAGATGAAGGTTACGATTGGTTGATTATGACACCCGGTGTGGGTTTAGATGACAAGGGAGACGCATTGGG
TCAACAGTATAGAACCGTGGATGATGTGGTCTCTACAGGATCTGACATTATTATTGTTGGAAGAGGACTA
TTTGCAAAGGGAAGGGATGCTAAGGTAGAGGGTGAACGTTACAGAAAAGCAGGCTGGGAAGCATATTTGA
GAAGATGCGGCCAGCAAAACTAAAAAACTGTATTATAAGTAAATGCATGTATACTAAACTCACAAATTAG
AGCTTCAATTTAATTATATCAGTTATTACCCTGCGGTGTGAAATACCGCACAGATGCGTAAGGAGAAAAT
ACCGCATCAGGAAATTGTAAGCGTTAATATTTTGTTAAAATTCGCGTTAAATTTTTGTTAAATCAGCTCA
TTTTTTAACCAATAGGCCGAAATCGGCAAAATCCCTTATAAATCAAAAGAATAGACCGAGATAGGGT
[37 nt withheld, positions 1468-1504]
AAAGAACGTGGACTCCAACGTCAAAGG
[49 nt withheld, positions 1532-1580]
T
[91 nt withheld, positions 1582-1672]
G
[124 nt withheld, positions 1674-1797]
CCATTCGCCATTCAGGCTGCGCAACTGTTGGGAAGGGCGATCGGTGCGGGCCTCTTCGCTATTACGCCAG
CTGGCGAAAGGGGGATGTGCTGCAAGGCGATTAAGTTGGGTAACGCCAGGGTTTTCCCAGTCACGACGTT
GTAAAACGACGGCCAGTGAATTGTAATACGACTCACTATAGGGCGAATTGGAGCTCCACCGCGGTGGCGG
CCGCTCTAGAACTAGTGGATCCCCCGGGCTGCAGGAATTCGATATCAAGCTTATCGATACCGTCGACCTC
GAGGGGGGGCCCGGTACCAGCTTTTGTTCCCTTTAGTGAGGGTTAATTTCGAGCTTGGCGTAATCATGGT
CATAGCTGTTTCCTGTGTGAAATTGTTATCCGCTCACAATTCCACACAACATACGAGCCGGAAGCATAAA
GTGTAAAGCCTGGGGTGCCTAATGAGTGAGCTAACTCACATTAATTGCGTTGCGCTCACTGCCCGCTTTC
CAGTCGGGAAACCTGTCGTGCCAGCTGCATTAATGAATCGGCCAACGCGCGGGGAGAGGCGGTTTGCGTA
TTGGGCGCTCTTCCGCTTCCTCGCTCACTGACTCGCTGCGCTCGGTCGTTCGGCTGCGGCGAGCGGTATC
AGCTCACTCAAAGGCGGTAATACGGTTATCCACAGAATCAGGGGATAACGCAGGAAAGAACATGTGAGCA
AAAGGCCAGCAAAAGGCCAGGAACCGTAAAAAGGCCGCGTTGCTGGCGTTTTTCCATAGGCTCCGCCCCC
CTGACGAGCATCACAAAAATCGACGCTCAAGTCAGAGGTGGCGAAACCCGACAGGACTATAAAGATACCA
GGCGTTTCCCCCTGGAAGCTCCCTCGTGCGCTCTCCTGTTCCGACCCTGCCGCTTACCGGATACCTGTCC
GCCTTTCTCCCTTCGGGAAGCGTGGCGCTTTCTCATAGCTCACGCTGTAGGTATCTCAGTTCGGTGTAGG
TCGTTCGCTCCAAGCTGGGCTGTGTGCACGAACCCCCCGTTCAGCCCGACCGCTGCGCCTTATCCGGTAA
CTATCGTCTTGAGTCCAACCCGGTAAGACACGACTTATCGCCACTGGCAGCAGCCACTGGTAACAGGATT
AGCAGAGCGAGGTATGTAGGCGGTGCTACAGAGTTCTTGAAGTGGTGGCCTAACTACGGCTACACTAGAA
GAACAGTATTTGGTATCTGCGCTCTGCTGAAGCCAGTTACCTTCGGAAAAAGAGTTGGTAGCTCTTGATC
CGGCAAACAAACCACCGCTGGTAGCGGTGGTTTTTTTGTTTGCAAGCAGCAGATTACGCGCAGAAAAAAA
GGATCTCAAGAAGATCCTTTGATCTTTTCTACGGGGTCTGACGCTCAGTGGAACGAAAACTCACGTTAAG
GGATTTTGGTCATGAGATTATCAAAAAGGATCTTCACCTAGATCCTTTTAAATTAAAAATGAAGTTTTAA
ATCAATCTAAAGTATATATGAGTAAACTTGGTCTGACAGTTACCAATGCTTAATCAGTGAGGCACCTATC
TCAGCGATCTGTCTATTTCGTTCATCCATAGTTGCCTGACTCCCCGTCGTGTAGATAACTACGATACGGG
AGGGCTTACCATCTGGCCCCAGTGCTGCAATGATACCGCGAGACCCACGCTCACCGGCTCCAGATTTATC
AGCAATAAACCAGCCAGCCGGAAGGGCCGAGCGCAGAAGTGGTCCTGCAACTTTATCCGCCTCCATCCAG
TCTATTAATTGTTGCCGGGAAGCTAGAGTAAGTAGTTCGCCAGTTAATAGTTTGCGCAACGTTGTTGCCA
TTGCTACAGGCATCGTGGTGTCACGCTCGTCGTTTGGTATGGCTTCATTCAGCTCCGGTTCCCAACGATC
AAGGCGAGTTACATGATCCCCCATGTTGTGCAAAAAAGCGGTTAGCTCCTTCGGTCCTCCGATCGTTGTC
AGAAGTAAGTTGGCCGCAGTGTTATCACTCATGGTTATGGCAGCACTGCATAATTCTCTTACTGTCATGC
CATCCGTAAGATGCTTTTCTGTGACTGGTGAGTACTCAACCAAGTCATTCTGAGAATAGTGTATGCGGCG
ACCGAGTTGCTCTTGCCCGGCGTCAATACGGGATAATACCGCGCCACATAGCAGAACTTTAAAAGTGCTC
ATCATTGGAAAACGTTCTTCGGGGCGAAAACTCTCAAGGATCTTACCGCTGTTGAGATCCAGTTCGATGT
AACCCACTCGTGCACCCAACTGATCTTCAGCATCTTTTACTTTCACCAGCGTTTCTGGGTGAGCAAAAAC
AGGAAGGCAAAATGCCGCAAAAAAGGGAATAAGGGCGACACGGAAATGTTGAATACTCATACTCTTCCTT
TTTCAATATTATTGAAGCATTTATCAGGGTTATTGTCTCATGAGCGGATACATATTTGAATGTATTTAGA
AAAATAAACAAATAGGGGTTCCGCGCACATTTCCCCGAAAAGTGCCACCTGGGTCCTTTTCATCACGTGC
TATAAAAATAATTATAATTTAAATTTTTTAATATAAATATATAAATTAAAAATAGAAAGTAAAAAAAGAA
ATTAAAGAAAAAATAGTTTTTGTTTTCCGAAGATGTAAAAGACTCTAGGGGGATCGCCAACAAATACTAC
CTTTTATCTTGCTCTTCCTGCTCTCAGGTATTAATGCCGAATTGTTTCATCTTGTCTGTGTAGAAGACCA
CACACGAAAATCCTGTGATTTTACATTTTACTTATCGTTAATCGAATGTATATCTATTTAATCTGCTTTT
CTTGTCTAATAAATATATATGTAAAGTACGCTTTTTGTTGAAATTTTTTAAACCTTTGTTTATTTTTTTT
TCTTCATTCCGTAACTCTTCTACCTTCTTTATTTACTTTCTAAAATCCAAATACAAAACATAAAAATAAA
TAAACACAGAGTAAATTCCCAAATTATTCCATCATTAAAAGATACGAGGCGCGTGTAAGTTACAGGCAAG
CGATCCGTCTAAGAAACCATTATTATCATGACATTAACCTATAAAAATAGGCGTATCACGAGGCCCTTTC
GTC
