>Addgene plasmid #35455 | pRSII316 | addgene partial sequence | sequence record 53700 | M13_pUC_fwd
CCACCGCGGTGGCGGCCGCTCTAGAACTAGTGGATCCCCCGGGCTGCAGGAATTCGATATCAAGCTTATC
GATACCGTCGACCTCGAGGGGGGGCCCGGTACCAGCTTTTGTTCCCTTTAGTGAGGGTTAATTTCGAGCT
TGGCGTAATCATGGTCATAGCTGTTTCCTGTGTGAAATTGTTATCCGCTCACAATTCCACACAACATACG
AGCCGGAAGCATAAAGTGTAAAGCCTGGGGTGCCTAATGAGTGAGCTAACTCACATTAATTGCGTTGCGC
TCACTGCCCGCTTTCCAGTCGGGAAACCTGTCGTGCCAGCTGCATTAATGAATCGGCCAACGCGCGGGGA
GAGGCGGTTTGCGTATTGGGCGCTCTTCCGCTTCCTCGCTCACTGACTCGCTGCGCTCGGTCGTTCGGCT
GCGGCGAGCGGTATCAGCTCACTCAAAGGCGGTAATACGGTTATCCACAGAATCAGGGGATAACGCAGGA
AAGAACATGTGAGCAAAAGGCCAGCAAAAGGCCAGGAACCGTAAAAAGGCCGCGTTGCTGGCGTTTTTCC
ATAGGCTCCGCCCCCCTGACGAGCATCACAAAAATCGACGCTCAAGTCAGAGGTGGCGAAACCCGACAGG
ACTATAAAGATACCAGGCGTTTCCCCCTGG
