>Addgene plasmid #35455 | pRSII316 | addgene partial sequence | sequence record 54144 | pGEX3
AGGGCCTCGTGATACGCCTATTTTTATAGGTTAATGTCATGATAATAATGGTTTCTTAGACGGATCGCTT
GCCTGTAACTTACACGCGCCTCGTATCTTTTAATGATGGAATAATTTGGGAATTTACTCTGTGTTTATTT
ATTTTTATGTTTTGTATTTGGATTTTAGAAAGTAAATAAAGAAGGTAGAAGAGTTACGGAATGAAGAAAA
AAAAATAAACAAAGGTTTAAAAAATTTCAACAAAAAGCGTACTTTACATATATATTTATTAGACAAGAAA
AGCAGATTAAATAGATATACATTCGATTAACGATAAGTAAAATGTAAAATCACAGGATTTTCGTGTGTGG
TCTTCTACACAGACAAGATGAAACAATTCGGCATTAATACCTGAGAGCAGGAAGAGCAAGATAAAAGGTA
GTATTTGTTGGCGATCCCCCTAGAGTCTTTTACATCTTCGGAAAACAAAAACTATTTTTTCTTTAATTTC
TTTTTTTACTTTCTATTTTTAATTTATATATTTATATTAAAAAATTTAAATTATAATTATTTTTATAGCA
CGTGATGAAAAGGACCCAGGTGGCACTTTTCGGGGAAATGTGCGCGGAACCCCTATTTGTTTATTTTTCT
AAATACATTCAAATATGTATCCGCTCATGAGACAATAACCCTGATAAATGCTTCAATAATATTGAAAAAG
GAAGAGTATGAGTATTCAACATTTCCGTGTCGCCCTTATTCCCTTTTTTGCGGCATTTTGCCTTCCTGTT
TTTGCTCACCCAGAAACGCTGGTGAA
