>Addgene plasmid #35455 | pRSII316 | addgene partial sequence | sequence record 54150 | pRSII-F1 5'-CGGCATCAGAGCAGATTGTAC-3'
TTTTCAATTCATCATTTTTTTTTTATTCTTTTTTTTGATTTCGGTTTCCTTGAAATTTTTTTGATTCGGT
AATCTCCGAACAGAAGGAAGAACGAAGGAAGGAGCACAGACTTAGATTGGTATATATACGCATATGTAGT
GTTGAAGAAACATGAAATTGCCCAGTATTCTTAACCCAACTGCACAGAACAAAAACATGCAGGAAACGAA
GATAAATCATGTCGAAAGCTACATATAAGGAACGTGCTGCTACTCATCCTAGTCCTGTTGCTGCCAAGCT
ATTTAATATCATGCACGAAAAGCAAACAAACTTGTGTGCTTCATTGGATGTTCGTACCACCAAGGAATTA
CTGGAGTTAGTTGAAGCATTAGGTCCCAAAATTTGTTTACTAAAAACACATGTGGATATCTTGACTGATT
TTTCCATGGAGGGCACAGTTAAGCCGCTAAAGGCATTATCCGCCAAGTACAATTTTTTACTCTTCGAAGA
CAGAAAATTTGCTGACATTGGTAATACAGTCAAATTGCAGTACTCTGCGGGTGTATACAGAATAGCAGAA
TGGGCAGACATTACGAATGCACACGGTGTGGTGGGACCAGGTATTGTTAGCGGTTTGAAGCAGGCGGCAG
AAGAAGTAACAAAGGAACCTAGAGGCCTTTTGATGTTAGCAGAATTGTCATGCAAGGGCTCCCTATCTAC
TGGAGAATATACTAAGGGTACTGTTGACATTGCGAAGAGCGACA
